>Addgene plasmid #19598 | pCM1.111 | depositor full sequence | sequence record 9232 | Author sequence
CTTTCCTGCGTTATCCCCTGATTCTGTGGATAACCGTATTACCGCCTTTGAGTGAGCTGATACCGCTCGC
CGCAGCCGAACGACCGAGCGCAGCGAGTCAGTGAGCGAGGAAGCGGAAGAGCGCCCAATACGCAAACCGC
CTCTCCCCGCGCGTTGGCCGATTCATTAATGCAGCTGGCACGACAGGTTTCCCGACTGGAAAGCGGGCAG
TGAGCGCAACGCAATTAATACGCGTACCGCTAGCCAGGAAGAGTTTGTAGAAACGCAAAAAGGCCATCCG
TCAGGATGGCCTTCTGCTTAGTTTGATGCCTGGCAGTTTATGGCGGGCGTCCTGCCCGCCACCCTCCGGG
CCGTTGCTTCACAACGTTCAAATCCGCTCCCGGCGGATTTGTCCTACTCAGGAGAGCGTTCACCGACAAA
CAACAGATAAAACGAAAGGCCCAGTCTTCCGACTGAGCCTTTCGTTTTATTTGATGCCTGGCAGTTCCCT
ACTCTCGCGTTAACGCTAGCATGGATGTTTTCCCAGTCACGACGTTGTAAAACGACGGCCAGTCTTAAGC
TCGGGCCCGCGTTAACGCTACCATGGAGCTCCAAATAATGATTTTATTTTGACTGATAGTGACCTGTTCG
TTGCAACAAATTGATAAGCAATGCTTTTTTATAATGCCAACTTTGTATAGAAAAGTTGATATCAGTTTTT
AAAAAATTAAACCATAAAACAAATAATATAACCCAATTTTTACATCAAACCACAAGAAAAAAATACATTT
GGGCCCACGGATAAAGAAATTAAAAAAATACATTTTTTAAAGGCGCACCGAATTAAAATTCATTTGGGTC
TTACCGCGTATACCGTACTCCGTTTGTTTGATCATTTTTGTCAGCGCTGGCGGTTGTTTTTTCATTTCAT
TTCTGCTTCAAAGACGTTTTCTCGAATAATTTTTCGTTTATTCTCTTTTTTAAAATTAATTTCTAGCCGT
AAATGTTATAAATTCACCCATTTAACGCAAATTTCATGGTAATCTCATGGAAAAATGCAGTTTCTTTGTT
AAAGAAAGCTTAAATAGCAAAAATTCCCCGACTTTCCCCAAAATCCTGCTCGATTTTCCGTTTTCTCATT
GTATTCTCTCTTAATTAATTTTATCGATAATCAATTGAATGTTTCAGACAGAGAATGACAAGTTTGTACA
AAAAAGTTGAACGAGAAACGTAAAATGATATAAATATCAATATATTAAATTAGATTTTGCATAAAAAACA
GACTACATAATACTGTAAAACACAACATATGCAGTCACTATGAATCAACTACTTAGATGGTATTAGTGAC
CTGTAGAATTCGAGCTCTAGAGCTGCAGGGCGGCCGCGATATCCCCTATAGTGAGTCGTATTACATGGTC
ATAGCTGTTTCCTGGCAGCTCTGGCCCGTGTCTCAAAATCTCTGATGTTACATTGCACAAGATAAAAATA
TATCATCATGAACAATAAAACTGTCTGCTTACATAAACAGTAATACAAGGGGTGTTATGAGCCATATTCA
ACGGGAAACGTCGAGGCCGCGATTAAATTCCAACATGGATGCTGATTTATATGGGTATAAATGGGCTCGC
GATAATGTCGGGCAATCAGGTGCGACAATCTATCGCTTGTATGGGAAGCCCGATGCGCCAGAGTTGTTTC
TGAAACATGGCAAAGGTAGCGTTGCCAATGATGTTACAGATGAGATGGTCAGACTAAACTGGCTGACGGA
ATTTATGCCTCTTCCGACCATCAAGCATTTTATCCGTACTCCTGATGATGCATGGTTACTCACCACTGCG
ATCCCCGGAAAAACAGCATTCCAGGTATTAGAAGAATATCCTGATTCAGGTGAAAATATTGTTGATGCGC
TGGCAGTGTTCCTGCGCCGGTTGCATTCGATTCCTGTTTGTAATTGTCCTTTTAACAGCGATCGCGTATT
TCGTCTCGCTCAGGCGCAATCACGAATGAATAACGGTTTGGTTGATGCGAGTGATTTTGATGACGAGCGT
AATGGCTGGCCTGTTGAACAAGTCTGGAAAGAAATGCATAAACTTTTGCCATTCTCACCGGATTCAGTCG
TCACTCATGGTGATTTCTCACTTGATAACCTTATTTTTGACGAGGGGAAATTAATAGGTTGTATTGATGT
TGGACGAGTCGGAATCGCAGACCGATACCAGGATCTTGCCATCCTATGGAACTGCCTCGGTGAGTTTTCT
CCTTCATTACAGAAACGGCTTTTTCAAAAATATGGTATTGATAATCCTGATATGAATAAATTGCAGTTTC
ATTTGATGCTCGATGAGTTTTTCTAATCAGAATTGGTTAATTGGTTGTAACACTGGCAGAGCATTACGCT
GACTTGACGGGACGGCGCAAGCTCATGACCAAAATCCCTTAACGTGAGTTACGCGTCGTTCCACTGAGCG
TCAGACCCCGTAGAAAAGATCAAAGGATCTTCTTGAGATCCTTTTTTTCTGCGCGTAATCTGCTGCTTGC
AAACAAAAAAACCACCGCTACCAGCGGTGGTTTGTTTGCCGGATCAAGAGCTACCAACTCTTTTTCCGAA
GGTAACTGGCTTCAGCAGAGCGCAGATACCAAATACTGTCCTTCTAGTGTAGCCGTAGTTAGGCCACCAC
TTCAAGAACTCTGTAGCACCGCCTACATACCTCGCTCTGCTAATCCTGTTACCAGTGGCTGCTGCCAGTG
GCGATAAGTCGTGTCTTACCGGGTTGGACTCAAGACGATAGTTACCGGATAAGGCGCAGCGGTCGGGCTG
AACGGGGGGTTCGTGCACACAGCCCAGCTTGGAGCGAACGACCTACACCGAACTGAGATACCTACAGCGT
GAGCATTGAGAAAGCGCCACGCTTCCCGAAGGGAGAAAGGCGGACAGGTATCCGGTAAGCGGCAGGGTCG
GAACAGGAGAGCGCACGAGGGAGCTTCCAGGGGGAAACGCCTGGTATCTTTATAGTCCTGTCGGGTTTCG
CCACCTCTGACTTGAGCGTCGATTTTTGTGATGCTCGTCAGGGGGGCGGAGCCTATGGAAAAACGCCAGC
AACGCGGCCTTTTTACGGTTCCTGGCCTTTTGCTGGCCTTTTGCTCACATGTT
Features (pLannotate 1.2.2; 10 found; start..end, strand, type, name):
    121..213     +  CDS            lacI (fragment): lac repressor; lacI; The lac repressor binds to the lac operator to inhibit transcription in E. coli. This inhibition can be relieved by adding lactose or isopropyl-β-D-thiogalactopyranoside (IPTG).
    268..295     -  terminator     rrnB T2 terminator: transcription terminator T2 from the E. coli rrnB gene
    427..470     +  terminator     rrnB T1 terminator: Escherichia coli rrnB; transcription terminator T1 from the E. coli rrnB gene
    517..553     -  CDS            lacZα (fragment): LacZα fragment of β-galactosidase; lacZ fragment
    592..677     +  protein_bind   attL1 (fragment): mutant version of attL; recombination site for the Gateway® LR reaction LR Clonase™
    668..688     +  protein_bind   attB4: mutant version of attB; core recombination site for the Gateway® BP reaction BP Clonase™
   1178..1302    +  protein_bind   attR1: mutant version of attR; recombination site for the Gateway® LR reaction LR Clonase™
   1375..1393    -  promoter       T7 promoter: promoter for bacteriophage T7 RNA polymerase
   1527..2336    +  CDS            KanR: aminoglycoside phosphotransferase; aph(3')-Ia; confers resistance to kanamycin in bacteria or G418 (Geneticin®) in eukaryotes
   2483..3071    +  rep_origin     ori: high-copy-number ColE1/pMB1/pBR322/pUC origin of replication
