[The description below was written by a language model from this plasmid's Addgene catalogue record and pLannotate feature annotations shown in this document.]
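Description:
pCM1.111 is a Gateway entry clone carrying the C. elegans mex-5 promoter in the pDONR P4-P1R donor backbone. It is catalogued as a worm expression vector, although on its own it is a building block rather than a finished expression construct. The approximately 490 bp promoter fragment was introduced by a BP recombination reaction, which consumed the attP4 and attP1R sites of the donor vector. The annotated sequence (about 3.1 kb) is consistent with this. The roughly 490 bp interval between positions 688 and 1178 lies between an attL-type site containing an attB4 core on the 5′ side and an attR1 site on the 3′ side. The annotation tool labels the upstream site as an attL1 fragment, but the attB4 core and the cloning history indicate it is functionally attL4. This attL4/attR1 arrangement is characteristic of the 5′ element slot in MultiSite Gateway assembly.

The plasmid is propagated in E. coli through a high-copy ColE1/pUC-type origin and selected with kanamycin through the aph(3')-Ia resistance gene. The rrnB T1 and T2 terminators lie upstream of the recombination cassette, where they insulate the insert from read-through transcription. A T7 promoter sits downstream of the attR1 site, and the short lacI and lacZα fragments are backbone remnants with no evident functional role. No coding sequence, tag or reporter is present.

The construct is suited to combination in an LR reaction with a middle-position entry clone carrying a gene or fusion of interest, a 3′ entry clone such as a 3′ UTR, and a compatible destination vector. This would yield transgenes driven by the mex-5 promoter, which is generally used for germline expression in C. elegans, though the record itself does not state a specific application.
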