Addgene plasmid #19598: pCM1.111
Depositing lab: Geraldine Seydoux. Depositing organization: Johns Hopkins University and School of Medicine.
Backbone
  Vector backbone: PDONRP4P1R
  Backbone size w/o insert (bp): 2645
  Vector type: Worm Expression
Growth in bacteria
  Bacterial resistance: Kanamycin, 50 μg/mL
  Growth temperature: 37°C
  Growth strain: DH5alpha
  Growth instructions: DH5alpha
  Copy number: Unknown
Gene/Insert
  Gene/Insert name: mex-5 prom in PDONRP4P1R
  Species: C. elegans (nematode)
  Insert size (bp): 490
  Cloning method: Gateway Cloning; 5′ cloning site attP4 (destroyed during cloning); 3′ cloning site attP1R (destroyed during cloning)
  Sequencing primers: 5′ M13Forward
Terms and licenses: Academic/Nonprofit Terms; Industry Terms: Not Available to Industry
How to cite: pCM1.111 was a gift from Geraldine Seydoux (Addgene plasmid # 19598 ; http://n2t.net/addgene:19598 ; RRID:Addgene_19598)
