>Addgene plasmid #19598 | pCM1.111 | addgene partial sequence | sequence record 25346 | 19598 with pDONR201F (TCGCGTTAACGCTAGCATGGATCTC)
NNNNNTTTNNTTTTNACTGATAGTGNCCTGTTCGTTGCAACAAATTGATAAGCAATGCTTTTTTATAATG
CCAACTTTGTATAGAAAAGTTGATATCAGTTTTTAAAAAATTAAACCATAAAACAAATAATATAACCCAA
TTTTTACATCAAACCACAAGAAAAAAATACATTTGGGCCCACGGATAAAGAAATTAAAAAAATACATTTT
TTAAAGGCGCACCGAATTAAAATTCATTTGGGTCTTACCGCGTATACCGTACTCCGTTTGTTTGATCATT
TTTGTCAGCGCTGGCGGTTGTTTTTTCATTTCATTTCTGCTTCAAAGACGTTTTCTCGAATAATTTTTCG
TTTATTCTCTTTTTTAAAATTAATTTCTAGCCGTAAATGTTATAAATTCACCCATTTAACGCAAATTTCA
TGGTAATCTCATGGAAAAATGCAGTTTCTTTGTTAAAGAAAGCTTAAATAGCAAAAATTCCCCGACTTTC
CCCAAAATCCTGCTCGATTTTCCGTTTTCTCATTGTATTCTCTCTTAATTAATTTTATCGATAATCAATT
GAATGTTTCAGACAGAGAATGACAAGTTTGTACAAAAAAGTTGAACGAGAAACGTAAAATGATATAAATA
TCAATATATTAAATTAGATTTTGCATAAAAAACAGACTACATAATACTGTAAAACACAACATATGCAGTC
ACTATGAACCAACTACTTAGATGGTANTAGTGACCTGTAGAATTCG
